Addgene plasmid #54648: YPet-C1
Purpose: (Empty Backbone) Localization: C1 Cloning Vector, Excitation: 513, Emission: 527
Depositing lab: Patrick Daugherty & Michael Davidson. Depositing organization: Florida State University, Tallahassee. Publication: Evolutionary optimization of fluorescent proteins for intracellular FRET. Nguyen AW, Daugherty PS. Nat Biotechnol. 2005 Mar;23(3):355-60. doi: 10.1038/nbt1066 PubMed 15696158.
Backbone
  Vector backbone: YPet-C1
  Backbone size (bp): 4750
  Vector type: Mammalian Expression
  Selectable markers: Neomycin (select with G418)
  Tag / fusion protein: YPet (N terminal on backbone)
Growth in bacteria
  Bacterial resistance: Kanamycin, 50 μg/mL
  Growth temperature: 37°C
  Growth strain: DH5alpha
  Copy number: High Copy
Gene/Insert
  Gene/Insert name: None
  Tag / fusion protein: YPet (N terminal on backbone)
Resource information
  A portion of this plasmid was derived from a plasmid made by: P.S. Daugherty, PMID 15696158
Terms and licenses: Academic/Nonprofit Terms; Industry Terms
Depositor comments: . Excitation = 513; Emission = 527
How to cite: YPet-C1 was a gift from Patrick Daugherty & Michael Davidson (Addgene plasmid # 54648 ; http://n2t.net/addgene:54648 ; RRID:Addgene_54648)
