[The description below was written by a language model from this plasmid's Addgene catalogue record.]
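Description:
YPet-C1 is an empty mammalian expression backbone of about 4.75 kb, designed for making fluorescent fusion proteins. It carries the coding sequence for YPet, a yellow fluorescent protein developed through evolutionary optimization for intracellular FRET, with recorded excitation and emission maxima of 513 nm and 527 nm. In the "C1" cloning configuration the fluorescent protein sits upstream of the cloning site. A gene of interest inserted in frame is therefore expressed with YPet fused to its N terminus, meaning the partner protein is attached at the C-terminal end of YPet. No insert is present in the deposited plasmid, so on its own it would be expected to express unfused YPet.

The plasmid is propagated in standard E. coli cloning strains as a high-copy vector under kanamycin selection. In mammalian cells, stable transfectants can be selected with G418 through the neomycin resistance marker. The record does not provide a feature table, and it does not state the promoter driving YPet, the polyadenylation signal, the origins of replication or the composition of the multiple cloning site, so these details cannot be confirmed from the available information.

Typical uses supported by the record include tagging proteins for live-cell localization imaging in the yellow channel. It can also be used to build acceptor-labelled fusion partners for FRET experiments, the application for which YPet was optimized. The unmodified vector can additionally serve as a YPet-only expression control alongside fusion constructs derived from it.
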