>Addgene plasmid #54648 | YPet-C1 | depositor partial sequence | sequence record 85045 | insert sequence
GACGTCAGATCCGCTAGCGCTACCGGTCGCCACCATGGTGAGCAAAGGCGAAGAGCTGTTCACCGGCGTG
GTGCCCATCCTGGTGGAGCTGGACGGCGACGTGAACGGCCACAAGTTCAGCGTGAGCGGCGAGGGCGAGG
GCGACGCCACCTACGGCAAGCTGACCCTGAAGCTGCTGTGCACCACCGGCAAGCTGCCCGTGCCCTGGCC
CACCCTGGTGACCACCCTGGGCTACGGCGTGCAGTGCTTCGCCCGGTACCCCGACCACATGAAGCAGCAC
GACTTCTTCAAGAGCGCCATGCCCGAGGGCTACGTGCAGGAGCGGACCATCTTCTTCAAGGACGACGGCA
ACTACAAGACCCGGGCCGAGGTGAAGTTCGAGGGCGACACCCTGGTGAACCGGATCGAGCTGAAGGGCAT
CGACTTCAAGGAGGACGGCAACATCCTGGGCCACAAGCTGGAGTACAACTACAACAGCCACAACGTGTAC
ATCACCGCCGACAAGCAGAAGAACGGCATCAAGGCCAACTTCAAGATCCGGCACAACATCGAGGACGGCG
GCGTGCAGCTGGCCGACCACTACCAGCAGAACACCCCCATCGGCGACGGCCCCGTGCTGCTGCCCGACAA
CCACTACCTGAGCTACCAGAGCGCCCTGTTCAAGGACCCCAACGAGAAGCGGGACCACATGGTGCTGCTG
GAGTTCCTGACCGCCGCCGGCATCACCGAGGGCATGAACGAGCTCTATAAGTCCGGACTCAGATCTCGAG
CTCAAGCTTCGAATTCTGCAGTCGACGGTACCGCGGGCCCGGGATCCACCGGATCTAGATAACTGATCAT
AATCAGCCATACCACATTTGTAGAGGTTTTACTTGCTTTAAAAACCTCCCACACCTCCCCCTGAACCTGA
AACATAAATGAATGCAATTGTGTTGTTAACTTGTTTATTGCAGCTTATATGATACAATAAGCATAGCATC
ACAAATTT
