>Addgene plasmid #54648 | YPet-C1 | addgene partial sequence | sequence record 91052 | CMV-F 5'-CGCAAATGGGCGGTAGGCGTG-3'
GTGAACCGTCAGATCCGCTAGCGCTACCGGTCGCCACCATGGTGAGCAAAGGCGAAGAGCTGTTCACCGG
CGTGGTGCCCATCCTGGTGGAGCTGGACGGCGACGTGAACGGCCACAAGTTCAGCGTGAGCGGCGAGGGC
GAGGGCGACGCCACCTACGGCAAGCTGACCCTGAAGCTGCTGTGCACCACCGGCAAGCTGCCCGTGCCCT
GGCCCACCCTGGTGACCACCCTGGGCTACGGCGTGCAGTGCTTCGCCCGGTACCCCGACCACATGAAGCA
GCACGACTTCTTCAAGAGCGCCATGCCCGAGGGCTACGTGCAGGAGCGGACCATCTTCTTCAAGGACGAC
GGCAACTACAAGACCCGGGCCGAGGTGAAGTTCGAGGGCGACACCCTGGTGAACCGGATCGAGCTGAAGG
GCATCGACTTCAAGGAGGACGGCAACATCCTGGGCCACAAGCTGGAGTACAACTACAACAGCCACAACGT
GTACATCACCGCCGACAAGCAGAAGAACGGCATCAAGGCCAACTTCAAGATCCGGCACAACATCGAGGAC
GGCGGCGTGCAGCTGGCCGACCACTACCAGCAGAACACCCCCATCGGCGACGGCCCCGTGCTGCTGCCCG
ACAACCACTACCTGAGCTACCAGAGCGCCCTGTTCAAGGACCCCAACGAGAAGCGGGACCACATGGTGCT
GCTGGAGTTCCTGACCGCCGCCGGCATCACCGAGGGCATGAACGAGCTCTATAAGTCCGGACTCAGATCT
CGAGCTCAAGCTTCGAATTCTGCAGTCGACGGTACCGCGGGCCCG
